Addgene plasmid #201912: pJRH-1362 scFv entry plasmid
Purpose: Entry vector for cloning single chain variable fragments displayed on the human CD8a hinge and transmembrane domain (CAG promoter)
Depositing lab: Jennifer Doudna. Depositing organization: University of California, Berkeley. Publication: In vivo human T cell engineering with enveloped delivery vehicles. Hamilton JR, Chen E, Perez BS, Sandoval Espinoza CR, Kang MH, Trinidad M, Ngo W, Doudna JA. Nat Biotechnol. 2024 Jan 11. doi: 10.1038/s41587-023-02085-z. PubMed 38212493.
Backbone
  Vector backbone: pCAGGS
  Total vector size (bp): 4957
  Vector type: Mammalian Expression
Growth in bacteria
  Bacterial resistance: Ampicillin, 100 μg/mL
  Growth temperature: 37°C
  Growth strain: DH5alpha
  Copy number: High Copy
Gene/Insert
  Gene/Insert name: Stuffer sequence (drop out for scFv cloning) + CD8 hinge and transmembrane domain
  Promoter: CAG
  Cloning method: Gibson Cloning
  Sequencing primers: 5′ CTCTAGAGCCTCTGCTAACC; 3′ GCCAGAAGTCAGATGCTCAAGG
Terms and licenses: Academic/Nonprofit Terms; Industry Terms: Not Available to Industry
How to cite: pJRH-1362 scFv entry plasmid was a gift from Jennifer Doudna (Addgene plasmid # 201912 ; http://n2t.net/addgene:201912 ; RRID:Addgene_201912)
