[The description below was written by a language model from this plasmid's Addgene catalogue record and pLannotate feature annotations shown in this document.]
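Description:
pJRH-1362 scFv entry plasmid is a mammalian expression vector built on the pCAGGS backbone, intended as a cloning recipient for single-chain variable fragments (scFvs) that are to be displayed on a cell or particle membrane. It is propagated in E. coli as a high-copy plasmid through a ColE1/pUC-type origin and selected with ampicillin via the β-lactamase gene and its native promoter. The catalogue lists a size of 4,957 bp, while the sequenced record is 4,937 nt, a small discrepancy the record does not explain.

Expression is driven by the composite CAG promoter, annotated here as the CMV immediate-early enhancer, the chicken β-actin promoter and a chimeric chicken β-actin/rabbit β-globin intron, which together give strong constitutive transcription in many mammalian cell types. Downstream lies a fragment of human CD8A corresponding, according to the catalogue entry, to the CD8α hinge and transmembrane domain, followed by the rabbit β-globin polyadenylation signal. A stuffer sequence sits with this cassette and is meant to be dropped out and replaced by an scFv coding sequence, with Gibson assembly given as the cloning method. The resulting fusion tethers the antibody fragment to the membrane on the CD8α stalk. The stuffer is not separately annotated in the feature table, and no signal peptide or epitope tag is recorded. Remaining features are backbone remnants typical of pCAGGS: lac promoter/operator and lacI fragments, an SV40 origin that permits episomal replication in cells expressing large T antigen, and an SV40 poly(A) signal.

The associated publication concerns in vivo human T cell engineering with enveloped delivery vehicles, suggesting these scFv display constructs serve to give such particles cell-type targeting.
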