Features (pLannotate 1.2.2; 16 found; start..end, strand, type, name):
      5..384     +  enhancer       CMV enhancer: human cytomegalovirus immediate early enhancer
    386..641     +  promoter       chicken β-actin promoter: contains a 21-bp deletion relative to the standard chicken β-actin promoter
    642..1658    +  intron         chimeric intron: chimera between introns from chicken β-actin and rabbit β-globin
   1644..1946    +  CDS            CD8A (fragment): CD8A_HUMAN - Also known as MAL. Experimental evidence at protein level: Swiss-Prot protein existence level 1. Integral membrane glycoprotein that plays an essential role in the immune response and serves multiple functions in responses against both external and internal offenses. In T-cells, functions primarily as a coreceptor for MHC class I molecule:peptide complex. The antigens presented by class I peptides are derived from cytosolic proteins while class II derived from extracellular proteins. Interacts simultaneously with the T-cell receptor (TCR) and the MHC class I proteins presented by
   2024..2079    +  polyA_signal   β-globin poly(A) signal: rabbit β-globin polyadenylation signal (Gil and Proudfoot, 1987)
   2464..2480    -  protein_bind   lac operator: The lac repressor binds to the lac operator to inhibit transcription in E. coli. This inhibition can be relieved by adding lactose or isopropyl-β-D-thiogalactopyranoside (IPTG). lac repressor encoded by lacI
   2488..2518    -  promoter       lac promoter: promoter for the E. coli lac operon
   2533..2554    -  protein_bind   CAP binding site: CAP binding activates transcription in the presence of cAMP. E. coli catabolite activator protein
   2567..2606    -  CDS            lacI (fragment): lac repressor; lacI; The lac repressor binds to the lac operator to inhibit transcription in E. coli. This inhibition can be relieved by adding lactose or isopropyl-β-D-thiogalactopyranoside (IPTG).
   2613..2635    +  promoter       SV40 promoter (fragment): SV40 enhancer and early promoter
   2659..2794    +  rep_origin     SV40 ori: SV40 origin of replication
   2814..2948    +  polyA_signal   SV40 poly(A) signal: SV40 polyadenylation signal
   2950..3004    -  CDS            lacI (fragment): lac repressor; lacI; The lac repressor binds to the lac operator to inhibit transcription in E. coli. This inhibition can be relieved by adding lactose or isopropyl-β-D-thiogalactopyranoside (IPTG).
   3187..3775    -  rep_origin     ori: high-copy-number ColE1/pMB1/pBR322/pUC origin of replication
   3946..4806    -  CDS            AmpR: β-lactamase; bla; confers resistance to ampicillin, carbenicillin, and related antibiotics
   4807..4911    -  promoter       AmpR promoter: bla
>Addgene plasmid #201912 | pJRH-1362 scFv entry plasmid | addgene full sequence | sequence record 403308 | Addgene NGS Result
GGTCGACATTGATTATTGACTAGTTATTAATAGTAATCAATTACGGGGTCATTAGTTCATAGCCCATATA
TGGAGTTCCGCGTTACATAACTTACGGTAAATGGCCCGCCTGGCTGACCGCCCAACGACCCCCGCCCATT
GACGTCAATAATGACGTATGTTCCCATAGTAACGCCAATAGGGACTTTCCATTGACGTCAATGGGTGGAG
TATTTACGGTAAACTGCCCACTTGGCAGTACATCAAGTGTATCATATGCCAAGTACGCCCCCTATTGACG
TCAATGACGGTAAATGGCCCGCCTGGCATTATGCCCAGTACATGACCTTATGGGACTTTCCTACTTGGCA
GTACATCTACGTATTAGTCATCGCTATTACCATGGTCGAGGTGAGCCCCACGTTCTGCTTCACTCTCCCC
ATCTCCCCCCCCTCCCCACCCCCAATTTTGTATTTATTTATTTTTTAATTATTTTGTGCAGCGATGGGGG
CGGGGGGGGGGGGGRGMSRGGCGAGGGGCGGGGCGGGGCGAGGCGGAGAGGTGCGGCGGCAGCCAATCAG
AGCGGCGCGCTCCGAAAGTTTCCTTTTATGGCGAGGCGGCGGCGGCGGCGGCCCTATAAAAAGCGAAGCG
CGCGGCGGGCGGGAGTCGCTGCGCGCTGCCTTCGCCCCGTGCCCCGCTCCGCCGCCGCCTCGCGCCGCCC
GCCCCGGCTCTGACTGACCGCGTTACTCCCACAGGTGAGCGGGCGGGACGGCCCTTCTCCTCCGGGCTGT
AATTAGCGCTTGGTTTAATGACGGCTTGTTTCTTTTCTGTGGCTGCGTGAAAGCCTTGAGGGGCTCCGGG
AGGGCCCTTTGTGCGGGGGGAGCGGCTCGGGGGGTGCGTGCGTGTGTGTGTGCGTGGGGAGCGCCGCGTG
CGGCTCCGCGCTGCCCGGCGGCTGTGAGCGCTGCGGGCGCGGCGCGGGGCTTTGTGCGCTCCGCAGTGTG
CGCGAGGGGAGCGCGGCCGGGGGCGGTGCCCCGCGGTGCGGGGGGGGCTGCGAGGGGAACAAAGGCTGCG
TGCGGGGTGTGTGCGTGGGGGGGTGAGCAGGGGGTGTGGGCGCGTCGGTCGGGCTGCAACCCCCCCTGCA
CCCCCCTCCCCGAGTTGCTGAGCACGGCCCGGCTTCGGGTGCGGGGCTCCGTACGGGGCGTGGCGCGGGG
CTCGCCGTGCCGGGCGGGGGGTGGCGGCAGGTGGGGGTGCCGGGCGGGGCGGGGCCGCCTCGGGCCGGGG
AGGGCTCGGGGGAGGGGCGCGGCGGCCCCCGGAGCGCCGGCGGCTGTCGAGGCGCGGCGAGCCGCAGCCA
TTGCCTTTTATGGTAATCGTGCGAGAGGGCGCAGGGACTTCCTTTGTCCCAAATCTGTGCGGAGCCGAAA
TCTGGGAGGCGCCGCCGCACCCCCTCTAGCGGGCGCGGGGCGAAGCGGTGCGGCGCCGGCAGGAAGGAAA
TGGGCGGGGAGGGCCTTCGTGCGTCGCCGCGCCGCCGTCCCCTTCTCCCTCTCCAGCCTCGGGGCTGTCC
GCGGGGGGACGGCTGCCTTCGGGGGGGACGGGGCAGGGCGGGGTTCGGCTTCTGGCGTGTGACCGGCGGC
TCTAGAGCCTCTGCTAACCATGTTCATGCCTTCTTCTTTTTCCTACAGCTCCTGGGCAACGTGCTGGTTA
TTGTGCTGTCTCATCATTTTGGCAAAGAATTCGCCACCATGGCCTTAACCGTCTCCTCAACCACGACGCC
AGCGCCGCGACCACCAACACCGGCGCCCACCATCGCGTCGCAGCCCCTGTCCCTGCGCCCAGAGGCGTGC
CGGCCAGCGGCGGGGGGCGCAGTGCACACGAGGGGGCTGGACTTCGCCTGTGATATCTACATCTGGGCGC
CCTTGGCCGGGACTTGTGGGGTTCTTCTCCTGTCACTGGTTATCACCCTTTACTGCTAAGCTAGCAGATC
TTTTTCCCTCTGCCAAAAATTATGGGGACATCATGAAGCCCCTTGAGCATCTGACTTCTGGCTAATAAAG
GAAATTTATTTTCATTGCAATAGTGTGTTGGAATTTTTTGTGTCTCTCACTCGGAAGGACATATGGGAGG
GCAAATCATTTAAAACATCAGAATGAGTATTTGGTTTAGAGTTTGGCAACATATGCCCATATGCTGGCTG
CCATGAACAAAGGTTGGCTATAAAGAGGTCATCAGTATATGAAACAGCCCCCTGCTGTCCATTCCTTATT
CCATAGAAAAGCCTTGACTTGAGGTTAGATTTTTTTTATATTTTGTTTTGTGTTATTTTTTTCTTTAACA
TCCCTAAAATTTTCCTTACATGTTTTACTAGCCAGATTTTTCCTCCTCTCCTGACTACTCCCAGTCATAG
CTGTCCCTCTTCTCTTATGGAGATCCCTCGACCTGCAGCCCAAGCTTGGCGTAATCATGGTCATAGCTGT
TTCCTGTGTGAAATTGTTATCCGCTCACAATTCCACACAACATACGAGCCGGAAGCATAAAGTGTAAAGC
CTGGGGTGCCTAATGAGTGAGCTAACTCACATTAATTGCGTTGCGCTCACTGCCCGCTTTCCAGTCGGGA
AACCTGTCGTGCCAGCGGATCCGCATCTCAATTAGTCAGCAACCATAGTCCCGCCCCTAACTCCGCCCAT
CCCGCCCCTAACTCCGCCCAGTTCCGCCCATTCTCCGCCCCATGGCTGACTAATTTTTTTTATTTATGCA
GAGGCCGAGGCCGCCTCGGCCTCTGAGCTATTCCAGAAGTAGTGAGGAGGCTTTTTTGGAGGCCTAGGCT
TTTGCAAAAAGCTAACTTGTTTATTGCAGCTTATAATGGTTACAAATAAAGCAATAGCATCACAAATTTC
ACAAATAAAGCATTTTTTTCACTGCATTCTAGTTGTGGTTTGTCCAAACTCATCAATGTATCTTATCATG
TCTGGATCCGCTGCATTAATGAATCGGCCAACGCGCGGGGAGAGGCGGTTTGCGTATTGGGCGCTCTTCC
GCTTCCTCGCTCACTGACTCGCTGCGCTCGGTCGTTCGGCTGCGGCGAGCGGTATCAGCTCACTCAAAGG
CGGTAATACGGTTATCCACAGAATCAGGGGATAACGCAGGAAAGAACATGTGAGCAAAAGGCCAGCAAAA
GGCCAGGAACCGTAAAAAGGCCGCGTTGCTGGCGTTTTTCCATAGGCTCCGCCCCCCTGACGAGCATCAC
AAAAATCGACGCTCAAGTCAGAGGTGGCGAAACCCGACAGGACTATAAAGATACCAGGCGTTTCCCCCTG
GAAGCTCCCTCGTGCGCTCTCCTGTTCCGACCCTGCCGCTTACCGGATACCTGTCCGCCTTTCTCCCTTC
GGGAAGCGTGGCGCTTTCTCATAGCTCACGCTGTAGGTATCTCAGTTCGGTGTAGGTCGTTCGCTCCAAG
CTGGGCTGTGTGCACGAACCCCCCGTTCAGCCCGACCGCTGCGCCTTATCCGGTAACTATCGTCTTGAGT
CCAACCCGGTAAGACACGACTTATCGCCACTGGCAGCAGCCACTGGTAACAGGATTAGCAGAGCGAGGTA
TGTAGGCGGTGCTACAGAGTTCTTGAAGTGGTGGCCTAACTACGGCTACACTAGAAGAACAGTATTTGGT
ATCTGCGCTCTGCTGAAGCCAGTTACCTTCGGAAAAAGAGTTGGTAGCTCTTGATCCGGCAAACAAACCA
CCGCTGGTAGCGGTGGTTTTTTTGTTTGCAAGCAGCAGATTACGCGCAGAAAAAAAGGATCTCAAGAAGA
TCCTTTGATCTTTTCTACGGGGTCTGACGCTCAGTGGAACGAAAACTCACGTTAAGGGATTTTGGTCATG
AGATTATCAAAAAGGATCTTCACCTAGATCCTTTTAAATTAAAAATGAAGTTTTAAATCAATCTAAAGTA
TATATGAGTAAACTTGGTCTGACAGTTACCAATGCTTAATCAGTGAGGCACCTATCTCAGCGATCTGTCT
ATTTCGTTCATCCATAGTTGCCTGACTCCCCGTCGTGTAGATAACTACGATACGGGAGGGCTTACCATCT
GGCCCCAGTGCTGCAATGATACCGCGAGACCCACGCTCACCGGCTCCAGATTTATCAGCAATAAACCAGC
CAGCCGGAAGGGCCGAGCGCAGAAGTGGTCCTGCAACTTTATCCGCCTCCATCCAGTCTATTAATTGTTG
CCGGGAAGCTAGAGTAAGTAGTTCGCCAGTTAATAGTTTGCGCAACGTTGTTGCCATTGCTACAGGCATC
GTGGTGTCACGCTCGTCGTTTGGTATGGCTTCATTCAGCTCCGGTTCCCAACGATCAAGGCGAGTTACAT
GATCCCCCATGTTGTGCAAAAAAGCGGTTAGCTCCTTCGGTCCTCCGATCGTTGTCAGAAGTAAGTTGGC
CGCAGTGTTATCACTCATGGTTATGGCAGCACTGCATAATTCTCTTACTGTCATGCCATCCGTAAGATGC
TTTTCTGTGACTGGTGAGTACTCAACCAAGTCATTCTGAGAATAGTGTATGCGGCGACCGAGTTGCTCTT
GCCCGGCGTCAATACGGGATAATACCGCGCCACATAGCAGAACTTTAAAAGTGCTCATCATTGGAAAACG
TTCTTCGGGGCGAAAACTCTCAAGGATCTTACCGCTGTTGAGATCCAGTTCGATGTAACCCACTCGTGCA
CCCAACTGATCTTCAGCATCTTTTACTTTCACCAGCGTTTCTGGGTGAGCAAAAACAGGAAGGCAAAATG
CCGCAAAAAAGGGAATAAGGGCGACACGGAAATGTTGAATACTCATACTCTTCCTTTTTCAATATTATTG
AAGCATTTATCAGGGTTATTGTCTCATGAGCGGATACATATTTGAATGTATTTAGAAAAATAAACAAATA
GGGGTTCCGCGCACATTTCCCCGAAAAGTGCCACCTG
